Addgene plasmid #47225: TAL3506
Depositing lab: Keith Joung. Depositing organization: Massachusetts General Hospital. Publication: Targeted gene disruption in somatic zebrafish cells using engineered TALENs. Sander JD, Cade L, Khayter C, Reyon D, Peterson RT, Joung JK, Yeh JR. Nat Biotechnol. 2011 Aug 5;29(8):697-8. doi: 10.1038/nbt.1934. PubMed 21822241.
Backbone
  Vector backbone: JDS74
  Backbone manufacturer: Addgene plasmid #32288
  Backbone size w/o insert (bp): 6447
  Vector type: Mammalian Expression ; T7
Growth in bacteria
  Bacterial resistance: Ampicillin, 100 μg/mL
  Growth temperature: 37°C
  Growth strain: XL1 Blue
  Copy number: High Copy
Gene/Insert
  Gene/Insert name: ZebrafishCommunity-pax1b-left (alt name: pax1b)
  Species: D. rerio (zebrafish)
  Insert size (bp): 1430
  Entrez Gene: pax1b (a.k.a. si:dkeyp-50f5.1)
  Promoter: CMV
  Tag / fusion protein: 3X Flag (N terminal on backbone); WT FOKI (C terminal on backbone)
  Cloning method: Restriction Enzyme; 5′ cloning site BsmBI (destroyed during cloning); 3′ cloning site BsmBI (destroyed during cloning)
  Sequencing primers: 5′ CMV-F; 3′ BGH-rev
Terms and licenses: Academic/Nonprofit Terms; Industry Terms: Not Available to Industry
Depositor comments: Target binding site: TGGGAATCAGACCCTGCG It is strongly recommended that users perform a diagnostic digest to verify this plasmid prior to use. For example, a double digest of the plasmid with BamHI and KpnI should result in two bands at 2.3kb and 5.8kb.
How to cite: TAL3506 was a gift from Keith Joung (Addgene plasmid # 47225 ; http://n2t.net/addgene:47225 ; RRID:Addgene_47225)
