[The description below was written by a language model from this plasmid's Addgene catalogue record.]
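Description:
TAL3506 is a TALEN expression plasmid encoding the "left" half of a nuclease pair directed against the zebrafish (D. rerio) gene pax1b. It is built on the JDS74 backbone, a roughly 6.4 kb vector classed as mammalian expression with a T7 promoter. It is maintained in E. coli as a high-copy plasmid under ampicillin selection. The record provides only catalogue fields and no feature table, so the replication origin and other backbone elements are not itemised.

The approximately 1.4 kb insert is not pax1b coding sequence. It is an engineered array of TAL effector repeats designed to recognise a specific DNA site within the pax1b locus. The array was cloned between two BsmBI sites that were destroyed in the process. This is consistent with a type IIS strategy that drops the array seamlessly, in frame, into the TALE framework carried by the backbone. The backbone contributes an N-terminal 3X FLAG tag for detection and a C-terminal wild-type FokI cleavage domain.

Because FokI must dimerise to cut, this left monomer is meant to be used with a matching right-hand TALEN that binds the opposite strand nearby. The pair then generates a double-strand break in the intervening spacer, and error-prone repair of that break yields disruptive indels. The CMV promoter drives expression in transfected cells. The T7 designation indicates that the coding region can also be transcribed in vitro to make mRNA, the usual route for delivery into zebrafish embryos. The associated work concerns targeted gene disruption in somatic zebrafish cells. The depositor recommends confirming the plasmid by diagnostic restriction digest before use, which is sensible given the repetitive nature of TALE arrays.
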