>Addgene plasmid #47225 | TAL3506 | depositor partial sequence | sequence record 67312 | Insert sequence
ATGGACTACAAAGACCATGACGGTGATTATAAAGATCATGACATCGATTACAAGGATGACGATGACAAGA
TGGCCCCCAAGAAGAAGAGGAAGGTGGGCATTCACCGCGGGGTACCTATGGTGGACTTGAGGACACTCGG
TTATTCGCAACAGCAACAGGAGAAAATCAAGCCTAAGGTCAGGAGCACCGTCGCGCAACACCACGAGGCG
CTTGTGGGGCATGGCTTCACTCATGCGCATATTGTCGCGCTTTCACAGCACCCTGCGGCGCTTGGGACGG
TGGCTGTCAAATACCAAGATATGATTGCGGCCCTGCCCGAAGCCACGCACGAGGCAATTGTAGGGGTCGG
TAAACAGTGGTCGGGAGCGCGAGCACTTGAGGCGCTGCTGACTGTGGCGGGTGAGCTTAGGGGGCCTCCG
CTCCAGCTCGACACCGGGCAGCTGCTGAAGATCGCGAAGAGAGGGGGAGTAACAGCGGTAGAGGCAGTGC
ACGCCTGGCGCAATGCGCTCACCGGGGCCCCCTTGAACCTGACCCCAGACCAGGTAGTCGCAATCGCGAA
CAATAATGGGGGAAAGCAAGCCCTGGAAACCGTGCAAAGGTTGTTGCCGGTCCTTTGTCAAGACCACGGC
CTTACACCGGAGCAAGTCGTGGCCATTGCAAATAATAACGGTGGCAAACAGGCTCTTGAGACGGTTCAGA
GACTTCTCCCAGTTCTCTGTCAAGCCCACGGGCTGACTCCCGATCAAGTTGTAGCGATTGCGAATAACAA
TGGAGGGAAACAAGCATTGGAGACTGTCCAACGGCTCCTTCCCGTGTTGTGTCAAGCCCACGGTTTGACG
CCTGCACAAGTGGTCGCCATCGCCTCCAATATTGGCGGTAAGCAGGCGCTGGAAACAGTACAGCGCCTGC
TGCCTGTACTGTGCCAGGATCATGGACTGACCCCAGACCAGGTAGTCGCAATCGCGTCGAACATTGGGGG
AAAGCAAGCCCTGGAAACCGTGCAAAGGTTGTTGCCGGTCCTTTGTCAAGACCACGGCCTTACACCGGAG
CAAGTCGTGGCCATTGCAAGCAATGGGGGTGGCAAACAGGCTCTTGAGACGGTTCAGAGACTTCTCCCAG
TTCTCTGTCAAGCCCACGGGCTGACTCCCGATCAAGTTGTAGCGATTGCGTCGCATGACGGAGGGAAACA
AGCATTGGAGACTGTCCAACGGCTCCTTCCCGTGTTGTGTCAAGCCCACGGTTTGACGCCTGCACAAGTG
GTCGCCATCGCCTCCAATATTGGCGGTAAGCAGGCGCTGGAAACAGTACAGCGCCTGCTGCCTGTACTGT
GCCAGGATCATGGACTGACCCCAGACCAGGTAGTCGCAATCGCGAACAATAATGGGGGAAAGCAAGCCCT
GGAAACCGTGCAAAGGTTGTTGCCGGTCCTTTGTCAAGACCACGGCCTTACACCGGAGCAAGTCGTGGCC
ATTGCAAGCAACATCGGTGGCAAACAGGCTCTTGAGACGGTTCAGAGACTTCTCCCAGTTCTCTGTCAAG
CCCACGGGCTGACTCCCGATCAAGTTGTAGCGATTGCGTCGCATGACGGAGGGAAACAAGCATTGGAGAC
TGTCCAACGGCTCCTTCCCGTGTTGTGTCAAGCCCACGGTTTGACGCCTGCACAAGTGGTCGCCATCGCC
AGCCATGATGGCGGTAAGCAGGCGCTGGAAACAGTACAGCGCCTGCTGCCTGTACTGTGCCAGGATCATG
GACTGACCCCAGACCAGGTAGTCGCAATCGCGTCACATGACGGGGGAAAGCAAGCCCTGGAAACCGTGCA
AAGGTTGTTGCCGGTCCTTTGTCAAGACCACGGCCTTACACCGGAGCAAGTCGTGGCCATTGCAAGCAAT
GGGGGTGGCAAACAGGCTCTTGAGACGGTTCAGAGACTTCTCCCAGTTCTCTGTCAAGCCCACGGGCTGA
CTCCCGATCAAGTTGTAGCGATTGCGAATAACAATGGAGGGAAACAAGCATTGGAGACTGTCCAACGGCT
CCTTCCCGTGTTGTGTCAAGCCCACGGTTTGACGCCTGCACAAGTGGTCGCCATCGCCAGCCATGATGGC
GGTAAGCAGGCGCTGGAAACAGTACAGCGCCTGCTGCCTGTACTGTGCCAGGATCATGGACTGACACCCG
AACAGGTGGTCGCCATTGCTAATAATAACGGAGGACGGCCAGCCTTGGAG
