>Addgene plasmid #47225 | TAL3506 | addgene partial sequence | sequence record 69164 | JDS-TALEN-F 5'-TAGGGGTCGGTAAACAGTGG-3'
TGGCGGGTGAGCTTAGGGGGCCTCCGCTCCAGCTCGACACCGGGCAGCTGCTGAAGATCGCGAAGAGAGG
GGGAGTAACAGCGGTAGAGGCAGTGCACGCCTGGCGCAATGCGCTCACCGGGGCCCCCTTGAACCTGACC
CCAGACCAGGTAGTCGCAATCGCGAACAATAATGGGGGAAAGCAAGCCCTGGAAACCGTGCAAAGGTTGT
TGCCGGTCCTTTGTCAAGACCACGGCCTTACACCGGAGCAAGTCGTGGCCATTGCAAATAATAACGGTGG
CAAACAGGCTCTTGAGACGGTTCAGAGACTTCTCCCAGTTCTCTGTCAAGCCCACGGGCTGACTCCCGAT
CAAGTTGTAGCGATTGCGAATAACAATGGAGGGAAACAAGCATTGGAGACTGTCCAACGGCTCCTTCCCG
TGTTGTGTCAAGCCCACGGTTTGACGCCTGCACAAGTGGTCGCCATCGCCTCCAATATTGGCGGTAAGCA
GGCGCTGGAAACAGTACAGCGCCTGCTGCCTGTACTGTGCCAGGATCATGGACTGACCCCAGACCAGGTA
GTCGCAATCGCGTCGAACATTGGGGGAAAGCAAGCCCTGGAAACCGTGCAAAGGTTGTTGCCGGTCCTTT
GTCAAGACCACGGCCTTACACCGGAGCAAGTCGTGGCCATTGCAAGCAATGGGGGTGGCAAACAGGCTCT
TGAGACGGTTCAGAGACTTCTCCCAGTTCTCTGTCAAGCCCACGGGCTGACTCCCGATCAAGTTGTAGCG
ATTGCGTCGCATGACGGA
